Addgene plasmid #224047: AiP14488 - pAAV-AiE0675m_3xC1-minBG-SYFP2-WPRE3-BGHpA (Alias: CN4488)
Purpose: AiE0675m_3xC1 is an enhancer sequence, designed to drive AAV-mediated transgene expression incortical L2/3_IT, L5_IT neurons
Depositing lab: Allen Institute for Brain Science & Jonathan Ting. Depositing organization: Allen Institute. Publication: A suite of enhancer AAVs and transgenic mouse lines for genetic access to cortical cell types. Ben-Simon Y, Hooper M, Narayan S, Daigle TL, Dwivedi D, Way SW, Oster A, Stafford DA, Mich JK, Taormina MJ, Martinez RA, Opitz-Araya X, Roth JR, Alexander JR, Allen S, Amster A, Arbuckle J, Ayala A, Baker PM, Bakken TE, Barcelli T, Barta S, Bendrick J, Bertagnolli D, Bielstein C, Bishwakarma P, Bowlus J, Boyer G, Brouner K, Casian B, Casper T, Chakka AB, Chakrabarty R, Chance RK, Chavan S, Clark M, Colbert K, Collman F, Daniel S, Departee M, DiValentin P, Donadio N, Dotson N, Egdorf T, Fliss T, Gabitto M, Garcia J, Gary A, Gasperini M, Gloe J, Goldy J, Gore BB, Graybuck L, Greisman N, Haeseleer F, Halterman C, Haradon Z, Hastings SD, Helback O, Ho W, Hockemeyer D, Huang C, Huff S, Hunker A, Johansen N, Jones D, Juneau Z, Kalmbach B, Kannan M, Khem S, Kussick E, Kutsal R, Larsen R, Lee C, Lee AY, Leibly M, Lenz GH, Li S, Liang E, Lusk N, Madigan Z, Malloy J, Malone J, McCue R, Melchor J, Mollenkopf T, Moosman S, Morin E, Newman D, Ng L, Ngo K, Omstead V, Otto S, Oyama A, Pena N, Pham T, Phillips E, Pom CA, Potekhina L, Ransford S, Ray PL, Rette D, Reynoldson C, Rimorin C, Rocha D, Ruiz A, Sanchez REA, Sawyer L, Sedeno-Cortes A, Sevigny JP, Shapovalova N, Shepard N, Shulga L, Sigler AR, Siverts L, Soliman S, Somasundaram S, Staats B, Stewart K, Szelenyi E, Tieu M, Trader C, Tran A, van Velthoven CTJ, Walker M, Wang Y, Weed N, Wirthlin M, Wood T, Wynalda B, Yao Z, Zhou T, Ariza J, Dee N, Reding M, Ronellenfitch K, Mufti S, Sunkin SM, Smith KA, Esposito L, Waters J, Thyagarajan B, Yao S, Lein ES, Zeng H, Levi BP, Ngai J, Ting JT, Tasic B. Cell. 2025 May 16:S0092-8674(25)00513-6. doi: 10.1016/j.cell.2025.05.002. PubMed 40403729.
Backbone
  Vector backbone: pAAV
  Vector type: AAV
Growth in bacteria
  Bacterial resistance: Ampicillin, 100 μg/mL
  Growth temperature: 30°C
  Growth strain: NEB Stable
  Copy number: High Copy
Gene/Insert
  Gene/Insert name: SYFP2
  Species: Synthetic
  Mutation: NA
  Promoter: minBG
  Cloning method: Other
Terms and licenses: Academic/Nonprofit Terms; Industry Terms: Not Available to Industry
Depositor comments: Cloning Method: RE Cloning
How to cite: AiP14488 - pAAV-AiE0675m_3xC1-minBG-SYFP2-WPRE3-BGHpA (Alias: CN4488) was a gift from Allen Institute for Brain Science & Jonathan Ting (Addgene plasmid # 224047 ; http://n2t.net/addgene:224047 ; RRID:Addgene_224047)
