[The description below was written by a language model from this plasmid's Addgene catalogue record and pLannotate feature annotations shown in this document.]
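Description:
AiP14488 - pAAV-AiE0675m_3xC1-minBG-SYFP2-WPRE3-BGHpA (alias CN4488) is an AAV transfer plasmid of about 4.5 kb, built on a pAAV backbone and intended for packaging into recombinant adeno-associated virus for enhancer-driven reporter expression in the brain. It is maintained in bacteria through a high-copy ColE1/pUC-type origin and selected with ampicillin via the β-lactamase gene and its own promoter. The backbone also carries an f1 phage origin, plus short remnants of the pBR322 bom and rop regions. The expression cassette lies between AAV2 inverted terminal repeats, which provide the cis signals for genome replication and encapsidation. The feature table annotates the right-hand ITR in full but only short fragments of the left one, which may reflect the difficulty of sequencing and annotating these repeats.

Per the catalogue fields, the payload places the AiE0675m_3xC1 enhancer upstream of the minBG minimal promoter. The name suggests a triplicated core of the enhancer, though the record does not spell this out. Neither the enhancer nor minBG was picked up by the automated annotation, but both presumably occupy the unannotated stretch between the left ITR and the reporter. A minimal promoter has little activity of its own, so the specificity of expression is meant to come from the enhancer. It drives SYFP2, a rapidly maturing monomeric yellow fluorescent protein derived from Aequorea victoria. Downstream is WPRE3, a shortened woodchuck hepatitis virus posttranscriptional regulatory element (annotated as two WPRE fragments) that boosts transcript expression, followed by the bovine growth hormone polyadenylation signal. The stated purpose is AAV-mediated transgene expression in cortical L2/3 and L5 intratelencephalic (IT) neurons, as part of a larger collection of enhancer AAVs for genetic access to cortical cell types.
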