Features (pLannotate 1.2.2; 14 found; start..end, strand, type, name):
     12..39      +  repeat_region  AAV2 ITR (fragment): inverted terminal repeat of adeno-associated virus serotype 2 inverted
     68..95      +  repeat_region  AAV2 ITR (fragment): inverted terminal repeat of adeno-associated virus serotype 2 inverted
    544..1260    +  CDS            SYFP2: SYFP2 is a basic (constitutively fluorescent) yellow fluorescent protein published in 2006, derived from Aequorea victoria. It is reported to be a very rapidly-maturing monomer with moderate acid sensitivity.
   1300..1457    +  misc_feature   WPRE (fragment): woodchuck hepatitis virus posttranscriptional regulatory element
   1463..1543    +  misc_feature   WPRE (fragment): woodchuck hepatitis virus posttranscriptional regulatory element
   1560..1671    +  polyA_signal   bGH poly(A) signal: bovine growth hormone polyadenylation signal
   1789..1929    +  repeat_region  AAV2 ITR: inverted terminal repeat of adeno-associated virus serotype 2 inverted
   1934..1985    -  misc_feature   bom (fragment): basis of mobility region from pBR322
   2004..2459    +  rep_origin     f1 ori (sequence partly withheld): f1 bacteriophage origin of replication; arrow indicates direction of (+) strand synthesis
   2460..2509    -  misc_feature   bom (fragment): basis of mobility region from pBR322
   2611..2646    -  CDS            rop (fragment): Rop protein, which maintains plasmids at low copy number; rop
   2741..2845    +  promoter       AmpR promoter: bla
   2846..3706    +  CDS            AmpR: β-lactamase; bla; confers resistance to ampicillin, carbenicillin, and related antibiotics
   3877..4465    +  rep_origin     ori: high-copy-number ColE1/pMB1/pBR322/pUC origin of replication
>Addgene plasmid #224047 | AiP14488 - pAAV-AiE0675m_3xC1-minBG-SYFP2-WPRE3-BGHpA (Alias: CN4488) | addgene full sequence | sequence record 449744 | Addgene NGS Result
CCTGCAGGCAGCTGCGCGCTCGCTCGCTCACTGAGGCCGCCCGGGCGTCGGGCGACCTTTGGTCGCCCGG
CCTCAGTGAGCGAGCGAGCGCGCAGAGAGGGAGTGGCCAACTCCATCACTAGGGGTTCCTGCGGCCGCAC
GCGTTTGTCAGCCTTCTCTCTTACTGTTGTGGTTGTCATCACAACCCCCTCCCTCCAGTAAAATGAAGAC
ACGGATTCTCCTTGGTTACTGGGGGAGGTATCCATTGTCAGCCTTCTCTCTTACTGTTGTGGTTGTCATC
ACAACCCCCTCCCTCCAGTAAAATGAAGACACGGATTCTCCTTGGTTACTGGGGGAGGTATCCATTGTCA
GCCTTCTCTCTTACTGTTGTGGTTGTCATCACAACCCCCTCCCTCCAGTAAAATGAAGACACGGATTCTC
CTTGGTTACTGGGGGAGGTATCCAGAGCTCGGGCTGGGCATAAAAGTCAGGGCAGAGCCATCTATTGCTT
ACATTTGCTTCTGGGATCCAGATCTTTCGAAGCTAGCGCTACCGGTCGCCACCATGGTGAGCAAGGGCGA
GGAGCTGTTCACCGGGGTGGTGCCCATCCTGGTCGAGCTGGACGGCGACGTAAACGGCCACAAGTTCAGC
GTGTCCGGCGAGGGCGAGGGCGATGCCACCTACGGCAAGCTGACCCTGAAGCTGATCTGCACCACCGGCA
AGCTGCCCGTGCCCTGGCCCACCCTCGTGACCACCCTGGGCTACGGCGTGCAGTGCTTCGCCCGCTACCC
CGACCACATGAAGCAGCACGACTTCTTCAAGTCCGCCATGCCCGAAGGCTACGTCCAGGAGCGCACCATC
TTCTTCAAGGACGACGGCAACTACAAGACCCGCGCCGAGGTGAAGTTCGAGGGCGACACCCTGGTGAACC
GCATCGAGCTGAAGGGCATCGACTTCAAGGAGGACGGCAACATCCTGGGGCACAAGCTGGAGTACAACTA
CAACAGCCACAACGTCTATATCACCGCCGACAAGCAGAAGAACGGCATCAAGGCCAACTTCAAGATCCGC
CACAACATCGAGGACGGCGGCGTGCAGCTCGCCGACCACTACCAGCAGAACACCCCCATCGGCGACGGCC
CCGTGCTGCTGCCCGACAACCACTACCTGAGCTACCAGTCCAAGCTGAGCAAAGACCCCAACGAGAAGCG
CGATCACATGGTCCTGCTGGAGTTCGTGACCGCCGCCGGGATCACTCTCGGCATGGACGAGCTGTACAAG
TAAGTCGACGGCGCGCCGCGGCCGCGAATTCGATATCATAATCAACCTCTGGATTACAAAATTTGTGAAA
GATTGACTGGTATTCTTAACTATGTTGCTCCTTTTACGCTATGTGGATACGCTGCTTTAATGCCTTTGTA
TCATGCTATTGCTTCCCGTATGGCTTTCATTTTCTCCTCCTTGTATAAATCCTGGTTAGTTCTTGCCACG
GCGGAACTCATCGCCGCCTGCCTTGCCCGCTGCTGGACAGGGGCTCGGCTGTTGGGCACTGACAATTCCG
TGGCTCGAGAGATCTTCGACTGTGCCTTCTAGTTGCCAGCCATCTGTTGTTTGCCCCTCCCCCGTGCCTT
CCTTGACCCTGGAAGGTGCCACTCCCACTGTCCTTTCCTAATAAAATGAGGAAATTGCATCGCATTGTCT
GAGTAGGTGTCATTCTATTCTGGGGGGTGGGGTGGGGCAGGACAGCAAGGGGGAGGATTGGGAAGACAAT
AGCAGGCATGAGATCTCACGTGCGGACCGAGCGGCCGCAGGAACCCCTAGTGATGGAGTTGGCCACTCCC
TCTCTGCGCGCTCGCTCGCTCACTGAGGCCGGGCGACCAAAGGTCGCCCGACGCCCGGGCTTTGCCCGGG
CGGCCTCAGTGAGCGAGCGAGCGCGCAGCTGCCTGCAGGGGCGCCTGATGCGGTATTTTCTCCTTACGCA
TCTGTGCGGTATTTCACACCGCATA
[95 nt withheld, positions 1986-2080]
T
[46 nt withheld, positions 2082-2127]
C
[141 nt withheld, positions 2129-2269]
CCTTTGACGTTGGAGTCCACGTTCTTT
[37 nt withheld, positions 2297-2333]
ACTCTATCTCGGGCTATTCTTTTGATTTATAAGGGATTTTGCCGATTTCGGTCTATTGGTTAAAAAATGA
GCTGATTTAACAAAAATTTAACGCGAATTTTAACAAAATATTAACGTTTACAATTTTATGGTGCACTCTC
AGTACAATCTGCTCTGATGCCGCATAGTTAAGCCAGCCCCGACACCCGCCAACACCCGCTGACGCGCCCT
GACGGGCTTGTCTGCTCCCGGCATCCGCTTACAGACAAGCTGTGACCGTCTCCGGGAGCTGCATGTGTCA
GAGGTTTTCACCGTCATCACCGAAACGCGCGAGACGAAAGGGCCTCGTGATACGCCTATTTTTATAGGTT
AATGTCATGATAATAATGGTTTCTTAGACGTCAGGTGGCACTTTTCGGGGAAATGTGCGCGGAACCCCTA
TTTGTTTATTTTTCTAAATACATTCAAATATGTATCCGCTCATGAGACAATAACCCTGATAAATGCTTCA
ATAATATTGAAAAAGGAAGAGTATGAGTATTCAACATTTCCGTGTCGCCCTTATTCCCTTTTTTGCGGCA
TTTTGCCTTCCTGTTTTTGCTCACCCAGAAACGCTGGTGAAAGTAAAAGATGCTGAAGATCAGTTGGGTG
CACGAGTGGGTTACATCGAACTGGATCTCAACAGCGGTAAGATCCTTGAGAGTTTTCGCCCCGAAGAACG
TTTTCCAATGATGAGCACTTTTAAAGTTCTGCTATGTGGCGCGGTATTATCCCGTATTGACGCCGGGCAA
GAGCAACTCGGTCGCCGCATACACTATTCTCAGAATGACTTGGTTGAGTACTCACCAGTCACAGAAAAGC
ATCTTACGGATGGCATGACAGTAAGAGAATTATGCAGTGCTGCCATAACCATGAGTGATAACACTGCGGC
CAACTTACTTCTGACAACGATCGGAGGACCGAAGGAGCTAACCGCTTTTTTGCACAACATGGGGGATCAT
GTAACTCGCCTTGATCGTTGGGAACCGGAGCTGAATGAAGCCATACCAAACGACGAGCGTGACACCACGA
TGCCTGTAGCAATGGCAACAACGTTGCGCAAACTATTAACTGGCGAACTACTTACTCTAGCTTCCCGGCA
ACAATTAATAGACTGGATGGAGGCGGATAAAGTTGCAGGACCACTTCTGCGCTCGGCCCTTCCGGCTGGC
TGGTTTATTGCTGATAAATCTGGAGCCGGTGAGCGTGGGTCTCGCGGTATCATTGCAGCACTGGGGCCAG
ATGGTAAGCCCTCCCGTATCGTAGTTATCTACACGACGGGGAGTCAGGCAACTATGGATGAACGAAATAG
ACAGATCGCTGAGATAGGTGCCTCACTGATTAAGCATTGGTAACTGTCAGACCAAGTTTACTCATATATA
CTTTAGATTGATTTAAAACTTCATTTTTAATTTAAAAGGATCTAGGTGAAGATCCTTTTTGATAATCTCA
TGACCAAAATCCCTTAACGTGAGTTTTCGTTCCACTGAGCGTCAGACCCCGTAGAAAAGATCAAAGGATC
TTCTTGAGATCCTTTTTTTCTGCGCGTAATCTGCTGCTTGCAAACAAAAAAACCACCGCTACCAGCGGTG
GTTTGTTTGCCGGATCAAGAGCTACCAACTCTTTTTCCGAAGGTAACTGGCTTCAGCAGAGCGCAGATAC
CAAATACTGTTCTTCTAGTGTAGCCGTAGTTAGGCCACCACTTCAAGAACTCTGTAGCACCGCCTACATA
CCTCGCTCTGCTAATCCTGTTACCAGTGGCTGCTGCCAGTGGCGATAAGTCGTGTCTTACCGGGTTGGAC
TCAAGACGATAGTTACCGGATAAGGCGCAGCGGTCGGGCTGAACGGGGGGTTCGTGCACACAGCCCAGCT
TGGAGCGAACGACCTACACCGAACTGAGATACCTACAGCGTGAGCTATGAGAAAGCGCCACGCTTCCCGA
AGGGAGAAAGGCGGACAGGTATCCGGTAAGCGGCAGGGTCGGAACAGGAGAGCGCACGAGGGAGCTTCCA
GGGGGAAACGCCTGGTATCTTTATAGTCCTGTCGGGTTTCGCCACCTCTGACTTGAGCGTCGATTTTTGT
GATGCTCGTCAGGGGGGCGGAGCCTATGGAAAAACGCCAGCAACGCGGCCTTTTTACGGTTCCTGGCCTT
TTGCTGGCCTTTTGCTCACATGT
